>Addgene plasmid #208287 | OptoProfilin.S138E | addgene full sequence | sequence record 410531 | Addgene NGS Result
CAGAAGTAGTGAGGAGGCTTTTTTGGAGGCCTAGGCTTTTGCAAAGATCGATCAAGAGACAGGATGAGGA
TCGTTTCGCATGATTGAACAAGATGGATTGCACGCAGGTTCTCCGGCCGCTTGGGTGGAGAGGCTATTCG
GCTATGACTGGGCACAACAGACAATCGGCTGCTCTGATGCCGCCGTGTTCCGGCTGTCAGCGCAGGGGCG
CCCGGTTCTTTTTGTCAAGACCGACCTGTCCGGTGCCCTGAATGAACTGCAAGACGAGGCAGCGCGGCTA
TCGTGGCTGGCCACGACGGGCGTTCCTTGCGCAGCTGTGCTCGACGTTGTCACTGAAGCGGGAAGGGACT
GGCTGCTATTGGGCGAAGTGCCGGGGCAGGATCTCCTGTCATCTCACCTTGCTCCTGCCGAGAAAGTATC
CATCATGGCTGATGCAATGCGGCGGCTGCATACGCTTGATCCGGCTACCTGCCCATTCGACCACCAAGCG
AAACATCGCATCGAGCGAGCACGTACTCGGATGGAAGCCGGTCTTGTCGATCAGGATGATCTGGACGAAG
AGCATCAGGGGCTCGCGCCAGCCGAACTGTTCGCCAGGCTCAAGGCGAGCATGCCCGACGGCGAGGATCT
CGTCGTGACCCATGGCGATGCCTGCTTGCCGAATATCATGGTGGAAAATGGCCGCTTTTCTGGATTCATC
GACTGTGGCCGGCTGGGTGTGGCGGACCGCTATCAGGACATAGCGTTGGCTACCCGTGATATTGCTGAAG
AGCTTGGCGGCGAATGGGCTGACCGCTTCCTCGTGCTTTACGGTATCGCCGCTCCCGATTCGCAGCGCAT
CGCCTTCTATCGCCTTCTTGACGAGTTCTTCTGAGCGGGACTCTGGGGTTCGAAATGACCGACCAAGCGA
CGCCCAACCTGCCATCACGAGATTTCGATTCCACCGCCGCCTTCTATGAAAGGTTGGGCTTCGGAATCGT
TTTCCGGGACGCCGGCTGGATGATCCTCCAGCGCGGGGATCTCATGCTGGAGTTCTTCGCCCACCCTAGG
GGGAGGCTAACTGAAACACGGAAGGAGACAATACCGGAAGGAACCCGCGCTATGACGGCAATAAAAAGAC
AGAATAAAACGCACGGTGTTGGGTCGTTTGTTCATAAACGCGGGGTTCGGTCCCAGGGCTGGCACTCTGT
CGATACCCCACCGAGACCCCATTGGGGCCAATACGCCCGCGTTTCTTCCTTTTCCCCACCCCACCCCCCA
AGTTCGGGTGAAGGCCCAGGGCTCGCAGCCAACGTCGGGGCGGCAGGCCCTGCCATAGCCTCAGGTTACT
CATATATACTTTAGATTGATTTAAAACTTCATTTTTAATTTAAAAGGATCTAGGTGAAGATCCTTTTTGA
TAATCTCATGACCAAAATCCCTTAACGTGAGTTTTCGTTCCACTGAGCGTCAGACCCCGTAGAAAAGATC
AAAGGATCTTCTTGAGATCCTTTTTTTCTGCGCGTAATCTGCTGCTTGCAAACAAAAAAACCACCGCTAC
CAGCGGTGGTTTGTTTGCCGGATCAAGAGCTACCAACTCTTTTTCCGAAGGTAACTGGCTTCAGCAGAGC
GCAGATACCAAATACTGTTCTTCTAGTGTAGCCGTAGTTAGGCCACCACTTCAAGAACTCTGTAGCACCG
CCTACATACCTCGCTCTGCTAATCCTGTTACCAGTGGCTGCTGCCAGTGGCGATAAGTCGTGTCTTACCG
GGTTGGACTCAAGACGATAGTTACCGGATAAGGCGCAGCGGTCGGGCTGAACGGGGGGTTCGTGCACACA
GCCCAGCTTGGAGCGAACGACCTACACCGAACTGAGATACCTACAGCGTGAGCTATGAGAAAGCGCCACG
CTTCCCGAAGGGAGAAAGGCGGACAGGTATCCGGTAAGCGGCAGGGTCGGAACAGGAGAGCGCACGAGGG
AGCTTCCAGGGGGAAACGCCTGGTATCTTTATAGTCCTGTCGGGTTTCGCCACCTCTGACTTGAGCGTCG
ATTTTTGTGATGCTCGTCAGGGGGGCGGAGCCTATGGAAAAACGCCAGCAACGCGGCCTTTTTACGGTTC
CTGGCCTTTTGCTGGCCTTTTGCTCACATGTTCTTTCCTGCGTTATCCCCTGATTCTGTGGATAACCGTA
TTACCGCCATGCATTAGTTATTAATAGTAATCAATTACGGGGTCATTAGTTCATAGCCCATATATGGAGT
TCCGCGTTACATAACTTACGGTAAATGGCCCGCCTGGCTGACCGCCCAACGACCCCCGCCCATTGACGTC
AATAATGACGTATGTTCCCATAGTAACGCCAATAGGGACTTTCCATTGACGTCAATGGGTGGAGTATTTA
CGGTAAACTGCCCACTTGGCAGTACATCAAGTGTATCATATGCCAAGTACGCCCCCTATTGACGTCAATG
ACGGTAAATGGCCCGCCTGGCATTATGCCCAGTACATGACCTTATGGGACTTTCCTACTTGGCAGTACAT
CTACGTATTAGTCATCGCTATTACCATGGTGATGCGGTTTTGGCAGTACATCAATGGGCGTGGATAGCGG
TTTGACTCACGGGGATTTCCAAGTCTCCACCCCATTGACGTCAATGGGAGTTTGTTTTGGCACCAAAATC
AACGGGACTTTCCAAAATGTCGTAACAACTCCGCCCCATTGACGCAAATGGGCGGTAGGCGTGTACGGTG
GGAGGTCTATATAAGCAGAGCTGGTTTAGTGAACCGTCAGATCCGCTAGCGCTACCGGACTCAGATCTCG
AGATGAAGATGGACAAAAAGACTATAGTTTGGTTTAGAAGAGACCTAAGGATTGAGGATAATCCTGCATT
AGCAGCAGCTGCTCACGAAGGATCTGTTTTTCCTGTCTTCATTTGGTGTCCTGAAGAAGAAGGACAGTTT
TATCCTGGAAGAGCTTCAAGATGGTGGATGAAACAATCACTTGCTCACTTATCTCAATCCTTGAAGGCTC
TTGGATCTGACCTCACTTTAATCAAAACCCACAACACGATTTCAGCGATCTTGGATTGTATCCGCGTTAC
CGGTGCTACAAAAGTCGTCTTTAACCACCTCTATGATCCTGTTTCGTTAGTTCGGGACCATACCGTAAAG
GAGAAGCTGGTGGAACGTGGGATCTCTGTGCAAAGCTACAATGGAGATCTATTGTATGAACCGTGGGAGA
TATACTGCGAAAAGGGCAAACCTTTTACGAGTTTCAATTCTTACTGGAAGAAATGCTTAGATATGTCGAT
TGAATCCGTTATGCTTCCTCCTCCTTGGCGGTTGATGCCAATAACTGCAGCGGCTGAAGCGATTTGGGCG
TGTTCGATTGAAGAACTAGGGCTGGAGAATGAGGCCGAGAAACCGAGCAATGCGTTGTTAACTAGAGCTT
GGTCTCCAGGATGGAGCAATGCTGATAAGTTACTAAATGAGTTCATCGAGAAGCAGTTGATAGATTATGC
AAAGAACAGCAAGAAAGTTGTTGGGAATTCTACTTCACTACTTTCTCCGTATCTCCATTTCGGGGAAATA
AGCGTCAGACACGTTTTCCAGTGTGCCCGGATGAAACAAATTATATGGGCAAGAGATAAGAACAGTGAAG
GAGAAGAAAGTGCAGATCTTTTTCTTAGGGGAATCGGTTTAAGAGAGTATTCTCGGTATATATGTTTCAA
CTTCCCGTTTACTCACGAGCAATCGTTGTTGAGTCATCTTCGGTTTTTCCCTTGGGATGCTGATGTTGAT
AAGTTCAAGGCCTGGAGACAAGGCAGGACCGGTTATCCGTTGGTGGATGCCGGAATGAGAGAGCTTTGGG
CTACCGGATGGATGCATAACAGAATAAGAGTGATTGTTTCAAGCTTTGCTGTGAAGTTTCTTCTCCTTCC
ATGGAAATGGGGAATGAAGTATTTCTGGGATACACTTTTGGATGCTGATTTGGAATGTGACATCCTTGGC
TGGCAGTATATCTCTGGGAGTATCCCCGATGGCCACGAGCTTGATCGCTTGGACAATCCCGCGTTACAAG
GCGCCAAATATGACCCAGAAGGTGAGTACATAAGGCAATGGCTTCCCGAGCTTGCGAGATTGCCAACTGA
ATGGATCCATCATCCATGGGACGCTCCTTTAACCGTACTCAAAGCTTCTGGTGTGGAACTCGGAACAAAC
TATGCGAAACCCATTGTAGACATCGACACAGCTCGTGAGCTACTAGCTAAAGCTATTTCAAGAACCCGTG
AAGCACAGATCATGATCGGAGCAGCACCTGATGAGATTGTAGCAGATAGCTTCGAGGCCTTAGGGGCTAA
TACCATTAAAGAACCTGGTCTTTGCCCATCTGTGTCTTCTAATGACCAACAAGTAGCCCGGGATCCACCG
GTCGCCACCATGGTGAGCAAGGGCGAGGAGGATAACATGGCCATCATCAAGGAGTTCATGCGCTTCAAGG
TGCACATGGAGGGCTCCGTGAACGGCCACGAGTTCGAGATCGAGGGCGAGGGCGAGGGCCGCCCCTACGA
GGGCACCCAGACCGCCAAGCTGAAGGTGACCAAGGGTGGCCCCCTGCCCTTCGCCTGGGACATCCTGTCC
CCTCAGTTCATGTACGGCTCCAAGGCCTACGTGAAGCACCCCGCCGACATCCCCGACTACTTGAAGCTGT
CCTTCCCCGAGGGCTTCAAGTGGGAGCGCGTGATGAACTTCGAGGACGGCGGCGTGGTGACCGTGACCCA
GGACTCCTCCCTGCAGGACGGCGAGTTCATCTACAAGGTGAAGCTGCGCGGCACCAACTTCCCCTCCGAC
GGCCCCGTAATGCAGAAGAAGACCATGGGCTGGGAGGCCTCCTCCGAGCGGATGTACCCCGAGGACGGCG
CCCTGAAGGGCGAGATCAAGCAGAGGCTGAAGCTGAAGGACGGCGGCCACTACGACGCTGAGGTCAAGAC
CACCTACAAGGCCAAGAAGCCCGTGCAGCTGCCCGGCGCCTACAACGTCAACATCAAGTTGGACATCACC
TCCCACAACGAGGACTACACCATCGTGGAACAGTACGAACGCGCCGAGGGCCGCCACTCCACCGGCGGCA
TGGACGAGCTGTACAAGGGCGGCAGCGGCGGCGGCATGGCCGGGTGGAACGCCTACATCGACAGCCTTAT
GGCGGACGGGACCTGTCAGGACGCGGCCATCGTAGGCTACAAGGACTCGCCCTCCGTCTGGGCCGCCGTC
CCCGGGAAGACCTTCGTTAGCATTACGCCAGCTGAGGTTGGTGTCCTGGTAGGCAAAGACCGGTCAAGTT
TTTTCGTCAATGGGCTGACACTTGGGGGCCAGAAATGTTCTGTGATCCGGGACTCACTGCTGCAAGACGG
GGAATTTACAATGGATCTTCGTACCAAGAGCACCGGAGGAGCCCCCACCTTCAATGTCACTGTCACCATG
ACTGCCAAGACGCTAGTCCTGCTGATGGGCAAAGAAGGTGTCCACGGTGGTTTGATCAACAAGAAATGTT
ATGAAATGGCCTCTCACCTGCGGCGTGAACAGTACTAATAATGAGCGGCCGCGACTCTAGATCATAATCA
GCCATACCACATTTGTAGAGGTTTTACTTGCTTTAAAAAACCTCCCACACCTCCCCCTGAACCTGAAACA
TAAAATGAATGCAATTGTTGTTGTTAACTTGTTTATTGCAGCTTATAATGGTTACAAATAAAGCAATAGC
ATCACAAATTTCACAAATAAAGCATTTTTTTCACTGCATTCTAGTTGTGGTTTGTCCAAACTCATCAATG
TATCTTAAGGCGTAAATTGTAAGCGTTAATATTTTGTTAAAATTCGCGTTAAATTTTTGTTAAATCAGCT
CATTTTTTAACCAATAGGCCGAAATCGGCAAAATCCCTTATAAATCAAAAGAATAGACCGAGATAGGGT
[37 nt withheld, positions 5950-5986]
AAAGAACGTGGACTCCAACGTCAAAGG
[49 nt withheld, positions 6014-6062]
T
[91 nt withheld, positions 6064-6154]
G
[124 nt withheld, positions 6156-6279]
CAGGTGGCACTTTTCGGGGAAATGTGCGCGGAACCCCTATTTGTTTATTTTTCTAAATACATTCAAATAT
GTATCCGCTCATGAGACAATAACCCTGATAAATGCTTCAATAATATTGAAAAAGGAAGAGTCCTGAGGCG
GAAAGAACCAGCTGTGGAATGTGTGTCAGTTAGGGTGTGGAAAGTCCCCAGGCTCCCCAGCAGGCAGAAG
TATGCAAAGCATGCATCTCAATTAGTCAGCAACCAGGTGTGGAAAGTCCCCAGGCTCCCCAGCAGGCAGA
AGTATGCAAAGCATGCATCTCAATTAGTCAGCAACCATAGTCCCGCCCCTAACTCCGCCCATCCCGCCCC
TAACTCCGCCCAGTTCCGCCCATTCTCCGCCCCATGGCTGACTAATTTTTTTTATTTATGCAGAGGCCGA
GGCCGCCTCGGCCTCTGAGCTATTC
Features (pLannotate 1.2.2; 17 found; start..end, strand, type, name):
     80..874     +  CDS            NeoR/KanR: aminoglycoside phosphotransferase from Tn5; aph(3')-II (or nptII); confers resistance to neomycin, kanamycin, and G418 (Geneticin®)
    895..1047    +  CDS            ble (fragment): BLE_KLEPN - Experimental evidence at protein level: Swiss-Prot protein existence level 1. Binding protein with a strong affinity to the bleomycin family of antibiotics. Binds to CL990; an antimitotic-antibiotic compound. From Klebsiella pneumoniae.
   1106..1153    +  polyA_signal   HSV TK poly(A) signal: herpes simplex virus thymidine kinase polyadenylation signal (Cole and Stacy, 1985)
   1244..1260    -  polyA_signal   bGH poly(A) signal (fragment): bovine growth hormone polyadenylation signal
   1482..2070    +  rep_origin     ori: high-copy-number ColE1/pMB1/pBR322/pUC origin of replication
   2245..2548    +  enhancer       CMV enhancer: human cytomegalovirus immediate early enhancer
   2549..2752    +  promoter       CMV promoter: human cytomegalovirus (CMV) immediate early promoter
   2775..2802    +  misc_feature   MCS (fragment): multiple cloning site
   2803..4296    +  CDS            CRY2PHR: N-terminal photolyase homology region of Arabidopsis thaliana cryptochrome 2 binds to CIB1 upon exposure to blue light (Kennedy et al., 2010)
   4396..4412    +  misc_feature   MCS (fragment): multiple cloning site
   4420..5127    +  CDS            mCherry: mCherry is a basic (constitutively fluorescent) red fluorescent protein published in 2004, derived from Discosoma sp.. It is reported to be a very rapidly-maturing monomer with low acid sensitivity.
   5146..5565    +  CDS            Pfn1: PROF1_MOUSE - Experimental evidence at protein level: Swiss-Prot protein existence level 1. Binds to actin and affects the structure of the cytoskeleton. At high concentrations, profilin prevents the polymerization of actin, whereas it enhances it at low concentrations. By binding to PIP2, it inhibits the formation of IP3 and DG. Inhibits androgen receptor (AR) and HTT aggregation and binding of G-actin is essential for its inhibition of AR (By similarity). From Mus musculus (Mouse).
   5590..5673    +  CDS            large T antigen (fragment): large T antigen from SV40 (simian virus 40)
   5696..5817    +  polyA_signal   SV40 poly(A) signal: SV40 polyadenylation signal
   5851..6279    -  rep_origin     f1 ori (sequence partly withheld): f1 bacteriophage origin of replication; arrow indicates direction of (+) strand synthesis
   6306..6410    +  promoter       AmpR promoter: bla
   6412..45      +  promoter       SV40 promoter (across the origin): SV40 enhancer and early promoter
