[The description below was written by a language model from this plasmid's Addgene catalogue record and pLannotate feature annotations shown in this document.]
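Description:
OptoProfilin.S138E is a mammalian expression plasmid built on the Clontech mCherry N1 backbone. It encodes a single-chain fusion of an Arabidopsis thaliana cryptochrome 2 fragment (residues 1-531), the red fluorescent protein mCherry, and mouse profilin-1 carrying a serine-to-glutamate substitution at position 138 (numbered 137 in some schemes). The catalogue's Entrez links point to mouse Cry2 and Arabidopsis PRF1. The feature table instead identifies the photoreceptor as the Arabidopsis CRY2 photolyase homology region and the profilin as mouse Pfn1, which matches the two species listed. The fusion sits between the XhoI and NotI sites and is transcribed from the human CMV immediate-early enhancer and promoter. An SV40 polyadenylation signal terminates the transcript.

The plasmid replicates in E. coli at high copy from a pUC-type ColE1 origin. An f1 origin is also present. A single Tn5 NeoR/KanR gene provides both selections. The bacterial AmpR (bla) promoter drives it for kanamycin resistance. The SV40 enhancer/early promoter, paired with an HSV TK poly(A) signal, drives it for G418 selection in mammalian cells. The sequenced record is 6,724 nt, slightly shorter than the 6,790 bp catalogue size.

The CRY2 module responds to blue light, so the fusion places profilin, an actin-binding cytoskeletal regulator, under optical control, and mCherry allows its localisation to be followed by fluorescence microscopy. The associated publication describes OptoProfilin as a single-component biosensor of applied cellular stress. Serine-to-glutamate changes are commonly used as phosphomimetics, so this variant is probably meant to mimic phosphorylation at that site, although the record does not state the rationale.
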