Addgene plasmid #208287: OptoProfilin.S138E
Purpose: Expresses Cry2(1-531)-mCherry-Profilin.S138E
Depositing lab: Robert Hughes. Depositing organization: East Carolina University. Publication: OptoProfilin: A Single Component Biosensor of Applied Cellular Stress. Mann N, Hill J, Wang K, Hughes RM. Chembiochem. 2024 May 2;25(9):e202400007. doi: 10.1002/cbic.202400007. Epub 2024 Mar 28. PubMed 38457348.
Backbone
  Vector backbone: mCherry N1
  Backbone manufacturer: Clontech
  Backbone size w/o insert (bp): 4018
  Total vector size (bp): 6790
  Vector type: Mammalian Expression
  Selectable markers: Neomycin (select with G418)
Growth in bacteria
  Bacterial resistance: Kanamycin, 50 μg/mL
  Growth temperature: 37°C
  Growth strain: DH5alpha
  Copy number: High Copy
Gene/Insert
  Gene/Insert name: Cry2 - mCherry - Profilin.S138E (alt name: profilin-1)
  Species: M. musculus (mouse), A. thaliana (mustard weed)
  Insert size (bp): 2772
  Mutation: Ser 138 (sometimes numbered 137) mutated to Glu
  Entrez Gene: Cry2 (a.k.a. D130054K12Rik); PRF1 (a.k.a. AT2G19760, F6F22.21, F6F22_21, PFN1, PROFILIN 1, profilin 1)
  Promoter: CMV
  Tag / fusion protein: mCherry
  Cloning method: Restriction Enzyme; 5′ cloning site XhoI (not destroyed); 3′ cloning site NotI (not destroyed)
  Sequencing primers: 5′ CMV Forward; 3′ pSV40A Reverse
Terms and licenses: Academic/Nonprofit Terms; Industry Terms: Not Available to Industry
Depositor comments: Please visit https://doi.org/10.1101/2023.10.04.560945 for bioRxiv preprint.
How to cite: OptoProfilin.S138E was a gift from Robert Hughes (Addgene plasmid # 208287 ; http://n2t.net/addgene:208287 ; RRID:Addgene_208287)
