>Addgene plasmid #208287 | OptoProfilin.S138E | depositor partial sequence | sequence record 405880 | Cry2(1-531)-mCherry-Profilin.S138E
ATGAAGATGGACAAAAAGACTATAGTTTGGTTTAGAAGAGACCTAAGGATTGAGGATAATCCTGCATTAG
CAGCAGCTGCTCACGAAGGATCTGTTTTTCCTGTCTTCATTTGGTGTCCTGAAGAAGAAGGACAGTTTTA
TCCTGGAAGAGCTTCAAGATGGTGGATGAAACAATCACTTGCTCACTTATCTCAATCCTTGAAGGCTCTT
GGATCTGACCTCACTTTAATCAAAACCCACAACACGATTTCAGCGATCTTGGATTGTATCCGCGTTACCG
GTGCTACAAAAGTCGTCTTTAACCACCTCTATGATCCTGTTTCGTTAGTTCGGGACCATACCGTAAAGGA
GAAGCTGGTGGAACGTGGGATCTCTGTGCAAAGCTACAATGGAGATCTATTGTATGAACCGTGGGAGATA
TACTGCGAAAAGGGCAAACCTTTTACGAGTTTCAATTCTTACTGGAAGAAATGCTTAGATATGTCGATTG
AATCCGTTATGCTTCCTCCTCCTTGGCGGTTGATGCCAATAACTGCAGCGGCTGAAGCGATTTGGGCGTG
TTCGATTGAAGAACTAGGGCTGGAGAATGAGGCCGAGAAACCGAGCAATGCGTTGTTAACTAGAGCTTGG
TCTCCAGGATGGAGCAATGCTGATAAGTTACTAAATGAGTTCATCGAGAAGCAGTTGATAGATTATGCAA
AGAACAGCAAGAAAGTTGTTGGGAATTCTACTTCACTACTTTCTCCGTATCTCCATTTCGGGGAAATAAG
CGTCAGACACGTTTTCCAGTGTGCCCGGATGAAACAAATTATATGGGCAAGAGATAAGAACAGTGAAGGA
GAAGAAAGTGCAGATCTTTTTCTTAGGGGAATCGGTTTAAGAGAGTATTCTCGGTATATATGTTTCAACT
TCCCGTTTACTCACGAGCAATCGTTGTTGAGTCATCTTCGGTTTTTCCCTTGGGATGCTGATGTTGATAA
GTTCAAGGCCTGGAGACAAGGCAGGACCGGTTATCCGTTGGTGGATGCCGGAATGAGAGAGCTTTGGGCT
ACCGGATGGATGCATAACAGAATAAGAGTGATTGTTTCAAGCTTTGCTGTGAAGTTTCTTCTCCTTCCAT
GGAAATGGGGAATGAAGTATTTCTGGGATACACTTTTGGATGCTGATTTGGAATGTGACATCCTTGGCTG
GCAGTATATCTCTGGGAGTATCCCCGATGGCCACGAGCTTGATCGCTTGGACAATCCCGCGTTACAAGGC
GCCAAATATGACCCAGAAGGTGAGTACATAAGGCAATGGCTTCCCGAGCTTGCGAGATTGCCAACTGAAT
GGATCCATCATCCATGGGACGCTCCTTTAACCGTACTCAAAGCTTCTGGTGTGGAACTCGGAACAAACTA
TGCGAAACCCATTGTAGACATCGACACAGCTCGTGAGCTACTAGCTAAAGCTATTTCAAGAACCCGTGAA
GCACAGATCATGATCGGAGCAGCACCTGATGAGATTGTAGCAGATAGCTTCGAGGCCTTAGGGGCTAATA
CCATTAAAGAACCTGGTCTTTGCCCATCTGTGTCTTCTAATGACCAACAAGTAGCCCGGGATCCACCGGT
CGCCACCATGGTGAGCAAGGGCGAGGAGGATAACATGGCCATCATCAAGGAGTTCATGCGCTTCAAGGTG
CACATGGAGGGCTCCGTGAACGGCCACGAGTTCGAGATCGAGGGCGAGGGCGAGGGCCGCCCCTACGAGG
GCACCCAGACCGCCAAGCTGAAGGTGACCAAGGGTGGCCCCCTGCCCTTCGCCTGGGACATCCTGTCCCC
TCAGTTCATGTACGGCTCCAAGGCCTACGTGAAGCACCCCGCCGACATCCCCGACTACTTGAAGCTGTCC
TTCCCCGAGGGCTTCAAGTGGGAGCGCGTGATGAACTTCGAGGACGGCGGCGTGGTGACCGTGACCCAGG
ACTCCTCCCTGCAGGACGGCGAGTTCATCTACAAGGTGAAGCTGCGCGGCACCAACTTCCCCTCCGACGG
CCCCGTAATGCAGAAGAAGACCATGGGCTGGGAGGCCTCCTCCGAGCGGATGTACCCCGAGGACGGCGCC
CTGAAGGGCGAGATCAAGCAGAGGCTGAAGCTGAAGGACGGCGGCCACTACGACGCTGAGGTCAAGACCA
CCTACAAGGCCAAGAAGCCCGTGCAGCTGCCCGGCGCCTACAACGTCAACATCAAGTTGGACATCACCTC
CCACAACGAGGACTACACCATCGTGGAACAGTACGAACGCGCCGAGGGCCGCCACTCCACCGGCGGCATG
GACGAGCTGTACAAGGGCGGCAGCGGCGGCGGCATGGCCGGGTGGAACGCCTACATCGACAGCCTTATGG
CGGACGGGACCTGTCAGGACGCGGCCATCGTAGGCTACAAGGACTCGCCCTCCGTCTGGGCCGCCGTCCC
CGGGAAGACCTTCGTTAGCATTACGCCAGCTGAGGTTGGTGTCCTGGTAGGCAAAGACCGGTCAAGTTTT
TTCGTCAATGGGCTGACACTTGGGGGCCAGAAATGTTCTGTGATCCGGGACTCACTGCTGCAAGACGGGG
AATTTACAATGGATCTTCGTACCAAGAGCACCGGAGGAGCCCCCACCTTCAATGTCACTGTCACCATGAC
TGCCAAGACGCTAGTCCTGCTGATGGGCAAAGAAGGTGTCCACGGTGGTTTGATCAACAAGAAATGTTAT
GAAATGGCCTCTCACCTGCGGCGTGAACAGTACTAATAATGA
